Addgene plasmid #105688: pmGFP-P2A-K(AAA)20-P2A-RFP
Purpose: Double fluorescent stalling reporter K(AAA)20
Depositing lab: Ramanujan Hegde. Publication: Initiation of Quality Control during Poly(A) Translation Requires Site-Specific Ribosome Ubiquitination. Juszkiewicz S, Hegde RS. Mol Cell. 2017 Feb 16;65(4):743-750.e4. doi: 10.1016/j.molcel.2016.11.039. Epub 2017 Jan 5. PubMed 28065601.
Backbone
  Vector backbone: pEGFP-N1
  Backbone size w/o insert (bp): 4700
  Total vector size (bp): 6030
  Vector type: Mammalian Expression
  Selectable markers: Neomycin (select with G418)
Growth in bacteria
  Bacterial resistance: Kanamycin, 50 μg/mL
  Growth temperature: 37°C
  Growth strain: DH5alpha
  Copy number: High Copy
Gene/Insert 1
  Gene/Insert name: P2A-3xFLAG-VHPbeta
  Species: Synthetic
  Insert size (bp): 479
  Promoter: CMV (from vector)
  Cloning method: Restriction Enzyme; 5′ cloning site BspEI (not destroyed); 3′ cloning site SalI (not destroyed)
  Sequencing primers: 5′ GGCATCAAGGTGAACTTCAAGA; 3′ ACAGGATGTCCCAGGCGAA
Gene/Insert 2
  Gene/Insert name: K(AAA)20
  Insert size (bp): 103
  Promoter: CMV (from vector)
  Cloning method: Restriction Enzyme; 5′ cloning site SalI (not destroyed); 3′ cloning site KpnI (not destroyed)
  Sequencing primers: 5′ GGCATCAAGGTGAACTTCAAGA; 3′ ACAGGATGTCCCAGGCGAA
Gene/Insert 3
  Gene/Insert name: P2A-mCherry
  Insert size (bp): 795
  Promoter: CMV (from vector)
  Cloning method: Gibson Cloning
  Sequencing primers: 5′ GGCATCAAGGTGAACTTCAAGA; 3′ ACCACAACTAGAATGCAG
Terms and licenses: Academic/Nonprofit Terms; Industry Terms: Not Available to Industry
How to cite: pmGFP-P2A-K(AAA)20-P2A-RFP was a gift from Ramanujan Hegde (Addgene plasmid # 105688 ; http://n2t.net/addgene:105688 ; RRID:Addgene_105688)
