[The description below was written by a language model from this plasmid's Addgene catalogue record and pLannotate feature annotations shown in this document.]
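Description:
pmGFP-P2A-K(AAA)20-P2A-RFP is a mammalian expression plasmid built on the pEGFP-N1 backbone (about 6 kb in total) that serves as a dual-fluorescence reporter of ribosome stalling. It is maintained in bacteria at high copy through a ColE1/pUC-type origin. A single NeoR/KanR cassette provides selection in both hosts: a bacterial (bla-type) promoter drives kanamycin resistance in E. coli, and the SV40 early promoter drives G418 resistance in mammalian cells, with an HSV TK polyadenylation signal downstream. An f1 origin is also present. Short annotated fragments of ble, the bGH poly(A) signal and SV40 large T antigen appear to be backbone remnants rather than functional elements.

The payload is a single open reading frame driven by the CMV enhancer/promoter and terminated by the SV40 poly(A) signal. It begins with EGFP, followed by a P2A peptide and a 3xFLAG-tagged "VHPbeta" module, which the feature table resolves as a chicken villin fragment flanked by human Sec61β segments. Next comes the K(AAA)20 test sequence, which by its name is twenty consecutive AAA lysine codons that create a poly(A) stretch within the coding region. A second P2A and mCherry (the "RFP") complete the frame. The P2A elements themselves are listed in the catalogue fields but were not annotated in the feature table.

Because the 2A sequences separate the products during translation, GFP reports how many ribosomes initiated on the message. mCherry is made only by ribosomes that read through the poly(A) tract. A reduced red-to-green ratio therefore indicates stalling and termination of translation at the test sequence, and the FLAG-tagged middle segment allows detection of the stalled or full-length intermediate product. The associated work used the reporter to study how ribosome ubiquitination initiates quality control during poly(A) translation.
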