Features (pLannotate 1.2.2; 19 found; start..end, strand, type, name):
      1..304     +  enhancer       CMV enhancer: human cytomegalovirus immediate early enhancer
    305..508     +  promoter       CMV promoter: human cytomegalovirus (CMV) immediate early promoter
    553..1269    +  CDS            EGFP: EGFP is a basic (constitutively fluorescent) green fluorescent protein published in 1996, derived from Aequorea victoria. It is reported to be a rapidly-maturing weak dimer with moderate acid sensitivity.
   1348..1413    +  CDS            3xFLAG: three tandem FLAG® epitope tags, followed by an enterokinase cleavage site
   1423..1461    +  CDS            Sec61β (fragment): human Sec61β subunit of the translocon in the endoplasmic reticulum; SEC61B
   1462..1566    +  CDS            VIL1 (fragment) (sequence withheld): VILI_CHICK - Also known as VIL. Experimental evidence at protein level: Swiss-Prot protein existence level 1. Epithelial cell-specific Ca(2+)-regulated actin-modifying protein that modulates the reorganization of microvillar actin filaments. Plays a role in the actin nucleation, actin filament bundle assembly, actin filament capping and severing. Binds phosphatidylinositol 4,5-bisphosphate (PIP2) and lysophosphatidic acid (LPA); binds LPA with higher affinity than PIP2. Binding to LPA increases its phosphorylation by SRC and inhibits all actin-modifying activities. Binding to PIP2 inhibits act
   1570..1740    +  CDS            Sec61β (fragment): human Sec61β subunit of the translocon in the endoplasmic reticulum; SEC61B
   1911..2618    +  CDS            mCherry: monomeric derivative of DsRed fluorescent protein (Shaner et al., 2004) mammalian codon-optimized
   2645..2729    +  CDS            large T antigen (fragment): large T antigen from SV40 (simian virus 40)
   2752..2873    +  polyA_signal   SV40 poly(A) signal: SV40 polyadenylation signal
   2907..3335    -  rep_origin     f1 ori (sequence partly withheld): f1 bacteriophage origin of replication; arrow indicates direction of (+) strand synthesis
   3362..3466    +  promoter       AmpR promoter: bla
   3468..3825    +  promoter       SV40 promoter: SV40 enhancer and early promoter
   3860..4654    +  CDS            NeoR/KanR: aminoglycoside phosphotransferase from Tn5; aph(3')-II (or nptII); confers resistance to neomycin, kanamycin, and G418 (Geneticin®)
   4675..4827    +  CDS            ble (fragment): BLE_KLEPN - Experimental evidence at protein level: Swiss-Prot protein existence level 1. Binding protein with a strong affinity to the bleomycin family of antibiotics. Binds to CL990; an antimitotic-antibiotic compound. From Klebsiella pneumoniae.
   4886..4933    +  polyA_signal   HSV TK poly(A) signal: herpes simplex virus thymidine kinase polyadenylation signal (Cole and Stacy, 1985)
   5024..5040    -  polyA_signal   bGH poly(A) signal (fragment): bovine growth hormone polyadenylation signal
   5262..5850    +  rep_origin     ori: high-copy-number ColE1/pMB1/pBR322/pUC origin of replication
   5965..6024    +  enhancer       CMV enhancer (fragment): human cytomegalovirus immediate early enhancer
>Addgene plasmid #105688 | pmGFP-P2A-K(AAA)20-P2A-RFP | addgene full sequence | sequence record 418290 | Addgene NGS Result
CGTTACATAACTTACGGTAAATGGCCCGCCTGGCTGACCGCCCAACGACCCCCGCCCATTGACGTCAATA
ATGACGTATGTTCCCATAGTAACGCCAATAGGGACTTTCCATTGACGTCAATGGGTGGAGTATTTACGGT
AAACTGCCCACTTGGCAGTACATCAAGTGTATCATATGCCAAGTACGCCCCCTATTGACGTCAATGACGG
TAAATGGCCCGCCTGGCATTATGCCCAGTACATGACCTTATGGGACTTTCCTACTTGGCAGTACATCTAC
GTATTAGTCATCGCTATTACCATGGTGATGCGGTTTTGGCAGTACATCAATGGGCGTGGATAGCGGTTTG
ACTCACGGGGATTTCCAAGTCTCCACCCCATTGACGTCAATGGGAGTTTGTTTTGGCACCAAAATCAACG
GGACTTTCCAAAATGTCGTAACAACTCCGCCCCATTGACGCAAATGGGCGGTAGGCGTGTACGGTGGGAG
GTCTATATAAGCAGAGCTGGTTTAGTGAACCGTCAGATCCGCTAGCGCTACCGGTCGCCACCATGGTGAG
CAAGGGCGAGGAGCTGTTCACCGGGGTGGTGCCCATCCTGGTCGAGCTGGACGGCGACGTAAACGGCCAC
AAGTTCAGCGTGTCCGGCGAGGGCGAGGGCGATGCCACCTACGGCAAGCTGACCCTGAAGTTCATCTGCA
CCACCGGCAAGCTGCCCGTGCCCTGGCCCACCCTCGTGACCACCCTGACCTACGGCGTGCAGTGCTTCAG
CCGCTACCCCGACCACATGAAGCAGCACGACTTCTTCAAGTCCGCCATGCCCGAAGGCTACGTCCAGGAG
CGCACCATCTTCTTCAAGGACGACGGCAACTACAAGACCCGCGCCGAGGTGAAGTTCGAGGGCGACACCC
TGGTGAACCGCATCGAGCTGAAGGGCATCGACTTCAAGGAGGACGGCAACATCCTGGGGCACAAGCTGGA
GTACAACTACAACAGCCACAACGTCTATATCATGGCCGACAAGCAGAAGAACGGCATCAAGGTGAACTTC
AAGATCCGCCACAACATCGAGGACGGCAGCGTGCAGCTCGCCGACCACTACCAGCAGAACACCCCCATCG
GCGACGGCCCCGTGCTGCTGCCCGACAACCACTACCTGAGCACCCAGTCCGCCCTGAGCAAAGACCCCAA
CGAGAAGCGCGATCACATGGTCCTTAAGGAGTTCGTGACCGCCGCCGGGATCACTCTCGGCATGGACGAG
CTGTACAAGTCCGGAGGCAGCGGCGCCACCAACTTTTCCCTGCTCAAGCAGGCCGGCGACGTGGAAGAGA
ATCCCGGCCCCGGTACTGACTACAAAGACCATGACGGTGATTATAAAGATCATGACATCGATTACAAGGA
TGACGATGACAAGGCCGGATCTCCTGGTCCGACCCCCAGTGGCACTAACGTGGGATCCTCA
[105 nt withheld, positions 1462-1566]
GGATCAGGGCGCTCTCCCAGCAAAGCAGTGGCCGCCCGGGCGGCGGGATCCACTGTCCGGCAGAGGAAAA
ATGCCAGCTGTGGGACAAGGAGTGCAGGCCGCACAACCTCGGCAGGCACCGGGGGGATGTGGCGATTCTA
CACAGAAGATTCACCTGGGCTCAAAGTTGGCCCTAGGTCGACCGCCATGGCGACCAAAAAAAAAAAAAAA
AAAAAAAAAAAAAAAAAAAAAAAAAAAAAAAAAAAAAAAAAAAAACCCGGGGGATCCGGTACCGGAAGCG
GAGCTACTAACTTCAGCCTGCTGAAGCAGGCTGGAGACGTGGAGGAGAACCCTGGACCTCTCGAGGTGAG
CAAGGGCGAGGAGGATAACATGGCCATCATCAAGGAGTTCATGCGCTTCAAGGTGCACATGGAGGGCTCC
GTGAACGGCCACGAGTTCGAGATCGAGGGCGAGGGCGAGGGCCGCCCCTACGAGGGCACCCAGACCGCCA
AGCTGAAGGTGACCAAGGGTGGCCCCCTGCCCTTCGCCTGGGACATCCTGTCCCCTCAGTTCATGTACGG
CTCCAAGGCCTACGTGAAGCACCCCGCCGACATCCCCGACTACTTGAAGCTGTCCTTCCCCGAGGGCTTC
AAGTGGGAGCGCGTGATGAACTTCGAGGACGGCGGCGTGGTGACCGTGACCCAGGACTCCTCCCTGCAGG
ACGGCGAGTTCATCTACAAGGTGAAGCTGCGCGGCACCAACTTCCCCTCCGACGGCCCCGTAATGCAGAA
GAAGACCATGGGCTGGGAGGCCTCCTCCGAGCGGATGTACCCCGAGGACGGCGCCCTGAAGGGCGAGATC
AAGCAGAGGCTGAAGCTGAAGGACGGCGGCCACTACGACGCTGAGGTCAAGACCACCTACAAGGCCAAGA
AGCCCGTGCAGCTGCCCGGCGCCTACAACGTCAACATCAAGTTGGACATCACCTCCCACAACGAGGACTA
CACCATCGTGGAACAGTACGAACGCGCCGAGGGCCGCCACTCCACCGGCGGCATGGACGAGCTGTACAAG
TAAACTGGATCCACCGGATCTAGATAACTGATCATAATCAGCCATACCACATTTGTAGAGGTTTTACTTG
CTTTAAAAAACCTCCCACACCTCCCCCTGAACCTGAAACATAAAATGAATGCAATTGTTGTTGTTAACTT
GTTTATTGCAGCTTATAATGGTTACAAATAAAGCAATAGCATCACAAATTTCACAAATAAAGCATTTTTT
TCACTGCATTCTAGTTGTGGTTTGTCCAAACTCATCAATGTATCTTAACGCGTAAATTGTAAGCGTTAAT
ATTTTGTTAAAATTCGCGTTAAATTTTTGTTAAATCAGCTCATTTTTTAACCAATAGGCCGAAATCGGCA
AAATCCCTTATAAATCAAAAGAATAGACCGAGATAGGGT
[37 nt withheld, positions 3006-3042]
AAAGAACGTGGACTCCAACGTCAAAGG
[49 nt withheld, positions 3070-3118]
T
[91 nt withheld, positions 3120-3210]
G
[124 nt withheld, positions 3212-3335]
CAGGTGGCACTTTTCGGGGAAATGTGCGCGGAACCCCTATTTGTTTATTTTTCTAAATACATTCAAATAT
GTATCCGCTCATGAGACAATAACCCTGATAAATGCTTCAATAATATTGAAAAAGGAAGAGTCCTGAGGCG
GAAAGAACCAGCTGTGGAATGTGTGTCAGTTAGGGTGTGGAAAGTCCCCAGGCTCCCCAGCAGGCAGAAG
TATGCAAAGCATGCATCTCAATTAGTCAGCAACCAGGTGTGGAAAGTCCCCAGGCTCCCCAGCAGGCAGA
AGTATGCAAAGCATGCATCTCAATTAGTCAGCAACCATAGTCCCGCCCCTAACTCCGCCCATCCCGCCCC
TAACTCCGCCCAGTTCCGCCCATTCTCCGCCCCATGGCTGACTAATTTTTTTTATTTATGCAGAGGCCGA
GGCCGCCTCGGCCTCTGAGCTATTCCAGAAGTAGTGAGGAGGCTTTTTTGGAGGCCTAGGCTTTTGCAAA
GATCGATCAAGAGACAGGATGAGGATCGTTTCGCATGATTGAACAAGATGGATTGCACGCAGGTTCTCCG
GCCGCTTGGGTGGAGAGGCTATTCGGCTATGACTGGGCACAACAGACAATCGGCTGCTCTGATGCCGCCG
TGTTCCGGCTGTCAGCGCAGGGGCGCCCGGTTCTTTTTGTCAAGACCGACCTGTCCGGTGCCCTGAATGA
ACTGCAAGACGAGGCAGCGCGGCTATCGTGGCTGGCCACGACGGGCGTTCCTTGCGCAGCTGTGCTCGAC
GTTGTCACTGAAGCGGGAAGGGACTGGCTGCTATTGGGCGAAGTGCCGGGGCAGGATCTCCTGTCATCTC
ACCTTGCTCCTGCCGAGAAAGTATCCATCATGGCTGATGCAATGCGGCGGCTGCATACGCTTGATCCGGC
TACCTGCCCATTCGACCACCAAGCGAAACATCGCATCGAGCGAGCACGTACTCGGATGGAAGCCGGTCTT
GTCGATCAGGATGATCTGGACGAAGAGCATCAGGGGCTCGCGCCAGCCGAACTGTTCGCCAGGCTCAAGG
CGAGCATGCCCGACGGCGAGGATCTCGTCGTGACCCATGGCGATGCCTGCTTGCCGAATATCATGGTGGA
AAATGGCCGCTTTTCTGGATTCATCGACTGTGGCCGGCTGGGTGTGGCGGACCGCTATCAGGACATAGCG
TTGGCTACCCGTGATATTGCTGAAGAGCTTGGCGGCGAATGGGCTGACCGCTTCCTCGTGCTTTACGGTA
TCGCCGCTCCCGATTCGCAGCGCATCGCCTTCTATCGCCTTCTTGACGAGTTCTTCTGAGCGGGACTCTG
GGGTTCGAAATGACCGACCAAGCGACGCCCAACCTGCCATCACGAGATTTCGATTCCACCGCCGCCTTCT
ATGAAAGGTTGGGCTTCGGAATCGTTTTCCGGGACGCCGGCTGGATGATCCTCCAGCGCGGGGATCTCAT
GCTGGAGTTCTTCGCCCACCCTAGGGGGAGGCTAACTGAAACACGGAAGGAGACAATACCGGAAGGAACC
CGCGCTATGACGGCAATAAAAAGACAGAATAAAACGCACGGTGTTGGGTCGTTTGTTCATAAACGCGGGG
TTCGGTCCCAGGGCTGGCACTCTGTCGATACCCCACCGAGACCCCATTGGGGCCAATACGCCCGCGTTTC
TTCCTTTTCCCCACCCCACCCCCCAAGTTCGGGTGAAGGCCCAGGGCTCGCAGCCAACGTCGGGGCGGCA
GGCCCTGCCATAGCCTCAGGTTACTCATATATACTTTAGATTGATTTAAAACTTCATTTTTAATTTAAAA
GGATCTAGGTGAAGATCCTTTTTGATAATCTCATGACCAAAATCCCTTAACGTGAGTTTTCGTTCCACTG
AGCGTCAGACCCCGTAGAAAAGATCAAAGGATCTTCTTGAGATCCTTTTTTTCTGCGCGTAATCTGCTGC
TTGCAAACAAAAAAACCACCGCTACCAGCGGTGGTTTGTTTGCCGGATCAAGAGCTACCAACTCTTTTTC
CGAAGGTAACTGGCTTCAGCAGAGCGCAGATACCAAATACTGTTCTTCTAGTGTAGCCGTAGTTAGGCCA
CCACTTCAAGAACTCTGTAGCACCGCCTACATACCTCGCTCTGCTAATCCTGTTACCAGTGGCTGCTGCC
AGTGGCGATAAGTCGTGTCTTACCGGGTTGGACTCAAGACGATAGTTACCGGATAAGGCGCAGCGGTCGG
GCTGAACGGGGGGTTCGTGCACACAGCCCAGCTTGGAGCGAACGACCTACACCGAACTGAGATACCTACA
GCGTGAGCTATGAGAAAGCGCCACGCTTCCCGAAGGGAGAAAGGCGGACAGGTATCCGGTAAGCGGCAGG
GTCGGAACAGGAGAGCGCACGAGGGAGCTTCCAGGGGGAAACGCCTGGTATCTTTATAGTCCTGTCGGGT
TTCGCCACCTCTGACTTGAGCGTCGATTTTTGTGATGCTCGTCAGGGGGGCGGAGCCTATGGAAAAACGC
CAGCAACGCGGCCTTTTTACGGTTCCTGGCCTTTTGCTGGCCTTTTGCTCACATGTTCTTTCCTGCGTTA
TCCCCTGATTCTGTGGATAACCGTATTACCGCCATGCATTAGTTATTAATAGTAATCAATTACGGGGTCA
TTAGTTCATAGCCCATATATGGAGTTCCG
